Addgene plasmid #19050: p2xFlag CMV2-YAP2-S127A mutant
Depositing lab: Marius Sudol. Depositing organization: Geisinger Health Center. Publication: Mst2 and Lats kinases regulate apoptotic function of Yes kinase-associated protein (YAP). Oka T, Mazack V, Sudol M. J Biol Chem. 2008 Oct 10;283(41):27534-27546. doi: 10.1074/jbc.M804380200. Epub 2008 Jul 17. PubMed 18640976.
Backbone
  Vector backbone: p2xFlag CMV2
  Backbone size w/o insert (bp): 4700
  Vector type: Mammalian Expression
Growth in bacteria
  Bacterial resistance: Ampicillin, 100 μg/mL
  Growth temperature: 37°C
  Growth strain: DH5alpha
  Copy number: High Copy
Gene/Insert
  Gene/Insert name: Yes-kinase associated protein (alt names: YAP2, YAP65; YAP2 isoform)
  Species: H. sapiens (human)
  Insert size (bp): 1467
  Mutation: Serine 127 changed to Alanine
  GenBank ID: NM_006106
  Entrez Gene: YAP1 (a.k.a. COB1, YAP, YAP-1, YAP2, YAP65, YKI)
  Tag / fusion protein: 2xFlag (N terminal on backbone)
  Cloning method: Restriction Enzyme; 5′ cloning site KpnI (unknown if destroyed); 3′ cloning site XbaI (unknown if destroyed)
  Sequencing primers: 5′ CMV
Terms and licenses: Academic/Nonprofit Terms; Industry Terms: Not Available to Industry
How to cite: p2xFlag CMV2-YAP2-S127A mutant was a gift from Marius Sudol (Addgene plasmid # 19050 ; http://n2t.net/addgene:19050 ; RRID:Addgene_19050)
