[The description below was written by a language model from this plasmid's Addgene catalogue record and pLannotate feature annotations shown in this document.]
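Description:
p2xFlag CMV2-YAP2-S127A mutant is a mammalian expression plasmid built on the p2xFlag CMV2 backbone, carrying the human YAP1 coding sequence (the YAP2 isoform of Yes kinase-associated protein, also called YAP65) with serine 127 replaced by alanine. In E. coli it is maintained as a high-copy plasmid through a ColE1/pUC-type origin and selected with ampicillin via the β-lactamase gene. An f1 origin is also present, along with residual lac promoter/operator, lacI and lacZα fragments and a T7 promoter that appear to be leftovers of the backbone's cloning history. No mammalian drug-selection marker is annotated. An SV40 enhancer/early promoter region lies downstream of the expression cassette, but no coding sequence is annotated under its control.

Expression is driven by the human cytomegalovirus immediate early enhancer and promoter and terminated by the human growth hormone polyadenylation signal. The insert of about 1.5 kb was cloned between KpnI and XbaI sites, in frame behind an N-terminal double FLAG tag supplied by the backbone. The annotation software reports this tag as two short partial matches to a 3xFLAG element, which is consistent with two FLAG copies. The tag allows detection or immunoprecipitation of the mutant protein with anti-FLAG antibodies. Serine 127 is generally known as a Lats kinase phosphorylation site that governs 14-3-3 binding and cytoplasmic retention of YAP, so an alanine at this position prevents that phosphorylation. The associated publication concerns regulation of YAP's apoptotic function by Mst2 and Lats kinases, indicating use in transfection experiments that compare the non-phosphorylatable mutant with wild-type YAP2.
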