Features (pLannotate 1.2.2; 17 found; start..end, strand, type, name):
     33..412     +  enhancer       CMV enhancer: human cytomegalovirus immediate early enhancer
    414..613     +  promoter       CMV promoter: human cytomegalovirus (CMV) immediate early promoter
    649..669     +  CDS            3xFLAG (fragment): three tandem FLAG® epitope tags
    706..730     +  CDS            3xFLAG (fragment): three tandem FLAG® epitope tags
    752..2215    +  CDS            YAP1: YAP1_HUMAN - Also known as YAP65. Experimental evidence at protein level: Swiss-Prot protein existence level 1. [Isoform 3]: Activates the C-terminal fragment (CTF) of ERBB4 (isoform 3). From Homo sapiens (Human).
   2287..2909    +  polyA_signal   hGH poly(A) signal: human growth hormone polyadenylation signal
   2938..3267    +  promoter       SV40 promoter: SV40 enhancer and early promoter
   3306..3324    -  promoter       T7 promoter: promoter for bacteriophage T7 RNA polymerase
   3362..3378    -  protein_bind   lac operator: The lac repressor binds to the lac operator to inhibit transcription in E. coli. This inhibition can be relieved by adding lactose or isopropyl-β-D-thiogalactopyranoside (IPTG). lac repressor encoded by lacI
   3386..3416    -  promoter       lac promoter: promoter for the E. coli lac operon
   3431..3452    -  protein_bind   CAP binding site: CAP binding activates transcription in the presence of cAMP. E. coli catabolite activator protein
   3465..3557    -  CDS            lacI (fragment): lac repressor; lacI; The lac repressor binds to the lac operator to inhibit transcription in E. coli. This inhibition can be relieved by adding lactose or isopropyl-β-D-thiogalactopyranoside (IPTG).
   3740..4328    -  rep_origin     ori: high-copy-number ColE1/pMB1/pBR322/pUC origin of replication
   4499..5359    -  CDS            AmpR: β-lactamase; bla; confers resistance to ampicillin, carbenicillin, and related antibiotics
   5360..5464    -  promoter       AmpR promoter: bla
   5491..5919    +  rep_origin     f1 ori (sequence partly withheld): f1 bacteriophage origin of replication; arrow indicates direction of (+) strand synthesis
   5950..6104    -  CDS            lacZα (fragment): LacZα fragment of β-galactosidase; lacZ fragment
>Addgene plasmid #19050 | p2xFlag CMV2-YAP2-S127A mutant | addgene full sequence | sequence record 129558 | Addgene NGS result
TATTGGCTCATGTCCAATATGACCGCCATGTTGACATTGATTATTGACTAGTTATTAATAGTAATCAATT
ACGGGGTCATTAGTTCATAGCCCATATATGGAGTTCCGCGTTACATAACTTACGGTAAATGGCCCGCCTG
GCTGACCGCCCAACGACCCCCGCCCATTGACGTCAATAATGACGTATGTTCCCATAGTAACGCCAATAGG
GACTTTCCATTGACGTCAATGGGTGGAGTATTTACGGTAAACTGCCCACTTGGCAGTACATCAAGTGTAT
CATATGCCAAGTCCGCCCCCTATTGACGTCAATGACGGTAAATGGCCCGCCTGGCATTATGCCCAGTACA
TGACCTTACGGGACTTTCCTACTTGGCAGTACATCTACGTATTAGTCATCGCTATTACCATGGTGATGCG
GTTTTGGCAGTACACCAATGGGCGTGGATAGCGGTTTGACTCACGGGGATTTCCAAGTCTCCACCCCATT
GACGTCAATGGGAGTTTGTTTTGGCACCAAAATCAACGGGACTTTCCAAAATGTCGTAATAACCCCGCCC
CGTTGACGCAAATGGGCGGTAGGCGTGTACGGTGGGAGGTCTATATAAGCAGAGCTCGTTTAGTGAACCG
TCAGAATTGATCTACCATGGACTACAAAGACGATGACGACAAGCTTGCGGCCGCGAATTCAAGCTTAGCC
ACCATGGACTACAAAGACGATGACGATAAAGCAAGGCTCGAATCGGTACCTATGGATCCCGGGCAGCAGC
CGCCGCCTCAACCGGCCCCCCAGGGCCAAGGGCAGCCGCCTTCGCAGCCCCCGCAGGGGCAGGGCCCGCC
GTCCGGACCCGGGCAACCGGCACCCGCGGCGACCCAGGCGGCGCCGCAGGCACCCCCCGCCGGGCATCAG
ATCGTGCACGTCCGCGGGGACTCGGAGACCGACCTGGAGGCGCTCTTCAACGCCGTCATGAACCCCAAGA
CGGCCAACGTGCCCCAGACCGTGCCCATGAGGCTCCGGAAGCTGCCCGACTCCTTCTTCAAGCCGCCGGA
GCCCAAATCCCACTCCCGACAGGCCAGTACTGATGCAGGCACTGCAGGAGCCCTGACTCCACAGCATGTT
CGAGCTCATGCCTCTCCAGCTTCTCTGCAGTTGGGAGCTGTTTCTCCTGGGACACTGACCCCCACTGGAG
TAGTCTCTGGCCCAGCAGCTACACCCACAGCTCAGCATCTTCGACAGTCTTCTTTTGAGATACCTGATGA
TGTACCTCTGCCAGCAGGTTGGGAGATGGCAAAGACATCTTCTGGTCAGAGATACTTCTTAAATCACATC
GATCAGACAACAACATGGCAGGACCCCAGGAAGGCCATGCTGTCCCAGATGAACGTCACAGCCCCCACCA
GTCCACCAGTGCAGCAGAATATGATGAACTCGGCTTCAGGTCCTCTTCCTGATGGATGGGAACAAGCCAT
GACTCAGGATGGAGAAATTTACTATATAAACCATAAGAACAAGACCACCTCTTGGCTAGACCCAAGGCTT
GACCCTCGTTTTGCCATGAACCAGAGAATCAGTCAGAGTGCTCCAGTGAAACAGCCACCACCCCTGGCTC
CCCAGAGCCCACAGGGAGGCGTCATGGGTGGCAGCAACTCCAACCAGCAGCAACAGATGCGACTGCAGCA
ACTGCAGATGGAGAAGGAGAGGCTGCGGCTGAAACAGCAAGAACTGCTTCGGCAGGAGTTAGCCCTGCGT
AGCCAGTTACCAACACTGGAGCAGGATGGTGGGACTCAAAATCCAGTGTCTTCTCCCGGGATGTCTCAGG
AATTGAGAACAATGACGACCAATAGCTCAGATCCTTTCCTTAACAGTGGCACCTATCACTCTCGAGATGA
GAGTACAGACAGTGGACTAAGCATGAGCAGCTACAGTGTCCCTCGAACCCCAGATGACTTCCTGAACAGT
GTGGATGAGATGGATACAGGTGATACTATCAACCAAAGCACCCTGCCCTCACAGCAGAACCGTTTCCCAG
ACTACCTTGAAGCCATTCCTGGGACAAATGTGGACCTTGGAACACTGGAAGGAGATGGAATGAACATAGA
AGGAGAGGAGCTGATGCCAAGTCTGCAGGAAGCTTTGAGTTCTGACATCCTTAATGACATGGAGTCTGTT
TTGGCTGCCACCAAGCTAGATAAAGAAAGCTTTCTTACATGGTTATAGAGCCCTCAGGCAGACTGAATTC
TGCAGATATCCAGCACAGTGGCGGCCGCTCGAGTCTAGAGGATCCCGGGTGGCATCCCTGTGACCCCTCC
CCAGTGCCTCTCCTGGCCCTGGAAGTTGCCACTCCAGTGCCCACCAGCCTTGTCCTAATAAAATTAAGTT
GCATCATTTTGTCTGACTAGGTGTCCTTCTATAATATTATGGGGTGGAGGGGGGTGGTATGGAGCAAGGG
GCAAGTTGGGAAGACAACCTGTAGGGCCTGCGGGGTCTATTGGGAACCAAGCTGGAGTGCAGTGGCACAA
TCTTGGCTCACTGCAATCTCCGCCTCCTGGGTTCAAGCGATTCTCCTGCCTCAGCCTCCCGAGTTGTTGG
GATTCCAGGCATGCATGACCAGGCTCAGCTAATTTTTGTTTTTTTGGTAGAGACGGGGTTTCACCATATT
GGCCAGGCTGGTCTCCAACTCCTAATCTCAGGTGATCTACCCACCTTGGCCTCCCAAATTGCTGGGATTA
CAGGCGTGAACCACTGCTCCCTTCCCTGTCCTTCTGATTTTAAAATAACTATACCAGCAGGAGGACGTCC
AGACACAGCATAGGCTACCTGGCCATGCCCAACCGGTGGGACATTTGAGTTGCTTGCTTGGCACTGTCCT
CTCATGCGTTGGGTCCACTCAGTAGATGCCTGTTGAATTGGGTACGCGGCCAGCTTGGCTGTGGAATGTG
TGTCAGTTAGGGTGTGGAAAGTCCCCAGGCTCCCCAGCAGGCAGAAGTATGCAAAGCATGCATCTCAATT
AGTCAGCAACCAGGTGTGGAAAGTCCCCAGGCTCCCCAGCAGGCAGAAGTATGCAAAGCATGCATCTCAA
TTAGTCAGCAACCATAGTCCCGCCCCTAACTCCGCCCATCCCGCCCCTAACTCCGCCCAGTTCCGCCCAT
TCTCCGCCCCATGGCTGACTAATTTTTTTTATTTATGCAGAGGCCGAGGCCGCCTCGGCCTCTGAGCTAT
TCCAGAAGTAGTGAGGAGGCTTTTTTGGAGGCCTAGGCTTTTGCAAAAAGCTCCTCGAGGAACTGAAAAA
CCAGAAAGTTAATTCCCTATAGTGAGTCGTATTAAATTCGTAATCATGTCATAGCTGTTTCCTGTGTGAA
ATTGTTATCCGCTCACAATTCCACACAACATACGAGCCGGAAGCATAAAGTGTAAAGCCTGGGGTGCCTA
ATGAGTGAGCTAACTCACATTAATTGCGTTGCGCTCACTGCCCGCTTTCCAGTCGGGAAACCTGTCGTGC
CAGCTGCATTAATGAATCGGCCAACGCGCGGGGAGAGGCGGTTTGCGTATTGGGCGCTCTTCCGCTTCCT
CGCTCACTGACTCGCTGCGCTCGGTCGTTCGGCTGCGGCGAGCGGTATCAGCTCACTCAAAGGCGGTAAT
ACGGTTATCCACAGAATCAGGGGATAACGCAGGAAAGAACATGTGAGCAAAAGGCCAGCAAAAGGCCAGG
AACCGTAAAAAGGCCGCGTTGCTGGCGTTTTTCCATAGGCTCCGCCCCCCTGACGAGCATCACAAAAATC
GACGCTCAAGTCAGAGGTGGCGAAACCCGACAGGACTATAAAGATACCAGGCGTTTCCCCCTGGAAGCTC
CCTCGTGCGCTCTCCTGTTCCGACCCTGCCGCTTACCGGATACCTGTCCGCCTTTCTCCCTTCGGGAAGC
GTGGCGCTTTCTCATAGCTCACGCTGTAGGTATCTCAGTTCGGTGTAGGTCGTTCGCTCCAAGCTGGGCT
GTGTGCACGAACCCCCCGTTCAGCCCGACCGCTGCGCCTTATCCGGTAACTATCGTCTTGAGTCCAACCC
GGTAAGACACGACTTATCGCCACTGGCAGCAGCCACTGGTAACAGGATTAGCAGAGCGAGGTATGTAGGC
GGTGCTACAGAGTTCTTGAAGTGGTGGCCTAACTACGGCTACACTAGAAGAACAGTATTTGGTATCTGCG
CTCTGCTGAAGCCAGTTACCTTCGGAAAAAGAGTTGGTAGCTCTTGATCCGGCAAACAAACCACCGCTGG
TAGCGGTGGTTTTTTTGTTTGCAAGCAGCAGATTACGCGCAGAAAAAAAGGATCTCAAGAAGATCCTTTG
ATCTTTTCTACGGGGTCTGACGCTCAGTGGAACGAAAACTCACGTTAAGGGATTTTGGTCATGAGATTAT
CAAAAAGGATCTTCACCTAGATCCTTTTAAATTAAAAATGAAGTTTTAAATCAATCTAAAGTATATATGA
GTAAACTTGGTCTGACAGTTACCAATGCTTAATCAGTGAGGCACCTATCTCAGCGATCTGTCTATTTCGT
TCATCCATAGTTGCCTGACTCCCCGTCGTGTAGATAACTACGATACGGGAGGGCTTACCATCTGGCCCCA
GTGCTGCAATGATACCGCGAGACCCACGCTCACCGGCTCCAGATTTATCAGCAATAAACCAGCCAGCCGG
AAGGGCCGAGCGCAGAAGTGGTCCTGCAACTTTATCCGCCTCCATCCAGTCTATTAATTGTTGCCGGGAA
GCTAGAGTAAGTAGTTCGCCAGTTAATAGTTTGCGCAACGTTGTTGCCATTGCTACAGGCATCGTGGTGT
CACGCTCGTCGTTTGGTATGGCTTCATTCAGCTCCGGTTCCCAACGATCAAGGCGAGTTACATGATCCCC
CATGTTGTGCAAAAAAGCGGTTAGCTCCTTCGGTCCTCCGATCGTTGTCAGAAGTAAGTTGGCCGCAGTG
TTATCACTCATGGTTATGGCAGCACTGCATAATTCTCTTACTGTCATGCCATCCGTAAGATGCTTTTCTG
TGACTGGTGAGTACTCAACCAAGTCATTCTGAGAATAGTGTATGCGGCGACCGAGTTGCTCTTGCCCGGC
GTCAATACGGGATAATACCGCGCCACATAGCAGAACTTTAAAAGTGCTCATCATTGGAAAACGTTCTTCG
GGGCGAAAACTCTCAAGGATCTTACCGCTGTTGAGATCCAGTTCGATGTAACCCACTCGTGCACCCAACT
GATCTTCAGCATCTTTTACTTTCACCAGCGTTTCTGGGTGAGCAAAAACAGGAAGGCAAAATGCCGCAAA
AAAGGGAATAAGGGCGACACGGAAATGTTGAATACTCATACTCTTCCTTTTTCAATATTATTGAAGCATT
TATCAGGGTTATTGTCTCATGAGCGGATACATATTTGAATGTATTTAGAAAAATAAACAAATAGGGGTTC
CGCGCACATTTCCCCGAAAAGTGCCACCTG
[124 nt withheld, positions 5491-5614]
C
[91 nt withheld, positions 5616-5706]
A
[49 nt withheld, positions 5708-5756]
CCTTTGACGTTGGAGTCCACGTTCTTT
[37 nt withheld, positions 5784-5820]
ACCCTATCTCGGTCTATTCTTTTGATTTATAAGGGATTTTGCCGATTTCGGCCTATTGGTTAAAAAATGA
GCTGATTTAACAAAAATTTAACGCGAATTTTAACAAAATATTAACGCTTACAATTTCCATTCGCCATTCA
GGCTGCGCAACTGTTGGGAAGGGCGATCGGTGCGGGCCTCTTCGCTATTACGCCAGCTGGCGAAAGGGGG
ATGTGCTGCAAGGCGATTAAGTTGGGTAACGCCAGGGTTTTCCCAGTCACGACGTTGTAAAACGACGGCC
AGTGCCAAGCTGATCTATACATTGAATCAATATTGGCAATTAGCCATATTAGTCATTGGTTATATAGCAT
AAATCAATATTGGCTATTGGCCATTGCATACGTTGTATCTATATCATAATATGTACATTTA
