>Addgene plasmid #19050 | p2xFlag CMV2-YAP2-S127A mutant | addgene partial sequence | sequence record 24947 | CMV-F 5'-CGCAAATGGGCGGTAGGCGTG-3'
CTCGTTTAGTGAACCGTCAGAATTGATCTACCATGGACTACAAAGACGATGACGACAAGCTTGCGGCCGC
GAATTCAAGCTTAGCCACCATGGACTACAAAGACGATGACGATAAAGCAAGGCTCGAATCGGTACCTATG
GATCCCGGGCAGCAGCCGCCGCCTCAACCGGCCCCCCAGGGCCAAGGGCAGCCGCCTTCGCAGCCCCCGC
AGGGGCAGGGCCCGCCGTCCGGACCCGGGCAACCGGCACCCGCGGCGACCCAGGCGGCGCCGCAGGCACC
CCCCGCCGGGCATCAGATCGTGCACGTCCGCGGGGACTCGGAGACCGACCTGGAGGCGCTCTTCAACGCC
GTCATGAACCCCAAGACGGCCAACGTGCCCCAGACCGTGCCCATGAGGCTCCGGAAGCTGCCCGACTCCT
TCTTCAAGCCGCCGGAGCCCAAATCCCACTCCCGACAGGCCAGTACTGATGCAGGCACTGCAGGAGCCCT
GACTCCACAGCATGTTCGAGCTCATGCCTCTCCAGCTTCTCTGCAGTTGGGAGCTGTTTCTCCTGGGACA
CTGACCCCCACTGGAGTAGTCTCTGGCCCAGCAGCTACACCCACAGCTCAGCATCTTCGACAGTCTTCTT
TTGAGATACCTGATGATGTACCTCTGCCAGCAGGTTGGGAGATGGCAAA
